Addgene plasmid #119095: SNX14-PX (561-686)
Purpose: Bacterial expression of human phox homology (PX) domain, SNX14-PX (561-686)
Depositing lab: Brett Collins. Depositing organization: University of Queensland. Publication: Classification of the human phox homology (PX) domains based on their phosphoinositide binding specificities. Chandra M, Chin YK, Mas C, Feathers JR, Paul B, Datta S, Chen KE, Jia X, Yang Z, Norwood SJ, Mohanty B, Bugarcic A, Teasdale RD, Henne WM, Mobli M, Collins BM. Nat Commun. 2019 Apr 4;10(1):1528. doi: 10.1038/s41467-019-09355-y. PubMed 30948714.
Backbone
  Vector backbone: pGEX4T2
  Vector type: Bacterial Expression
Growth in bacteria
  Bacterial resistance: Ampicillin, 100 μg/mL
  Growth temperature: 37°C
  Growth strain: DH5alpha
  Copy number: Unknown
Gene/Insert
  Gene/Insert name: SNX14-PX (561-686)
  Species: H. sapiens (human)
  Entrez Gene: SNX14 (a.k.a. RGS-PX2, MGC13217, RP11-321N4.2)
  Promoter: tac
  Tag / fusion protein: GST (N terminal on backbone)
  Cloning method: Restriction Enzyme; 5′ cloning site BamHI (not destroyed); 3′ cloning site XhoI (not destroyed)
  Sequencing primers: 5′ pGEX5
Terms and licenses: Academic/Nonprofit Terms; Industry Terms: Not Available to Industry
Depositor comments: Amino Acid Sequence: NLAAWKISIPYVDFFEDPSSERKEKKERIPVFCIDVERNDRRAVGHEPEHWSVYRRYLEFYVLESKLTEFHGAFPDAQLPSKRIIGPKNYEFLKSKREEFQEYLQKLLQHPELSNSQLLADFLSPN
How to cite: SNX14-PX (561-686) was a gift from Brett Collins (Addgene plasmid # 119095 ; http://n2t.net/addgene:119095 ; RRID:Addgene_119095)
