[The description below was written by a language model from this plasmid's Addgene catalogue record and pLannotate feature annotations shown in this document.]
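Description:
SNX14-PX (561-686) is a bacterial expression plasmid built on the pGEX4T2 backbone for producing the phox homology (PX) domain of human sorting nexin 14 (SNX14, residues 561–686) as a glutathione S-transferase fusion in E. coli. The 5,332-nt sequence record shows the standard pGEX architecture: a ColE1/pMB1-type origin of replication, a β-lactamase gene with its own promoter conferring ampicillin resistance, and a plasmid-borne lacI gene under its native promoter. Short remnants of pBR322-derived rop and bom elements, a lacZα fragment with its lac promoter, operator and CAP site, and a small E. coli yciV fragment are also annotated; these are backbone carry-over rather than functional parts of the expression cassette.

The expression unit begins with the hybrid tac promoter and an adjacent lac operator, which lie at the end of the circular numbering and read directly into the Schistosoma japonicum GST coding sequence at the start of the record. The SNX14 fragment follows shortly downstream of GST, inserted between BamHI and XhoI sites that were both retained, so that GST sits at the N terminus of the PX domain. Because the lac repressor supplied by the plasmid binds the operator, transcription is held off until relieved by IPTG or lactose, giving inducible expression. The GST moiety allows affinity capture of the fusion on glutathione resin. The construct was deposited as part of a systematic study classifying human PX domains by their phosphoinositide-binding specificities, and is suited to producing recombinant SNX14 PX domain for lipid-binding, biochemical or structural analysis.
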