Features (pLannotate 1.2.2; 17 found; start..end, strand, type, name):
     23..676     +  CDS            GST26_SCHJA: Experimental evidence at protein level: Swiss-Prot protein existence level 1. GST isoenzymes appear to play a central role in the parasite detoxification system. Other functions are also suspected including a role in increasing the solubility of haematin in the parasite gut. From Schistosoma japonicum (Blood fluke).
    689..1078    +  CDS            SNX14 (fragment): SNX14_HUMAN - Experimental evidence at protein level: Swiss-Prot protein existence level 1. Plays a role in maintaining normal neuronal excitability and synaptic transmission. May be involved in several stages of intracellular trafficking (By similarity). Required for autophagosome clearance, possibly by mediating the fusion of lysosomes with autophagosomes (Probable). Binds phosphatidylinositol 3,5-bisphosphate (PtdIns(3,5)P2), a key component of late endosomes/lysosomes (PubMed:25848753). Does not bind phosphatidylinositol 3-phosphate (PtdIns(3P)) (PubMed:25848753, PubMed:25148684). From Hom
   1114..1153    +  CDS            rop (fragment): Rop protein, which maintains plasmids at low copy number; rop
   1255..1295    +  misc_feature   bom (fragment): basis of mobility region from pBR322
   1400..1504    +  promoter       AmpR promoter: bla
   1505..2365    +  CDS            AmpR: β-lactamase; bla; confers resistance to ampicillin, carbenicillin, and related antibiotics
   2536..3124    +  rep_origin     ori: high-copy-number ColE1/pMB1/pBR322/pUC origin of replication
   3310..3361    -  misc_feature   bom (fragment): basis of mobility region from pBR322
   3368..3445    +  promoter       lacI promoter: lacI
   3446..4528    +  CDS            lacI: lac repressor; lacI; The lac repressor binds to the lac operator to inhibit transcription in E. coli. This inhibition can be relieved by adding lactose or isopropyl-β-D-thiogalactopyranoside (IPTG).
   4541..4562    +  protein_bind   CAP binding site: CAP binding activates transcription in the presence of cAMP. E. coli catabolite activator protein
   4577..4607    +  promoter       lac promoter: promoter for the E. coli lac operon
   4615..4631    +  protein_bind   lac operator: The lac repressor binds to the lac operator to inhibit transcription in E. coli. This inhibition can be relieved by adding lactose or isopropyl-β-D-thiogalactopyranoside (IPTG). lac repressor encoded by lacI
   4651..4824    +  CDS            lacZα: LacZα fragment of β-galactosidase; lacZ fragment
   5088..5204    -  CDS            yciV (fragment): RNAAM_ECOLI - Also known as trpH From Escherichia coli (strain K12).
   5280..5308    +  promoter       tac promoter: strong E. coli promoter; hybrid between the trp and lac UV5 promoters
   5316..5332    +  protein_bind   lac operator: The lac repressor binds to the lac operator to inhibit transcription in E. coli. This inhibition can be relieved by adding lactose or isopropyl-β-D-thiogalactopyranoside (IPTG). lac repressor encoded by lacI
>Addgene plasmid #119095 | SNX14-PX (561-686) | addgene full sequence | sequence record 276174 | Addgene NGS Result
TTTCACACAGGAAACAGTATTCATGTCCCCTATACTAGGTTATTGGAAAATTAAGGGCCTTGTGCAACCC
ACTCGACTTCTTTTGGAATATCTTGAAGAAAAATATGAAGAGCATTTGTATGAGCGCGATGAAGGTGATA
AATGGCGAAACAAAAAGTTTGAATTGGGTTTGGAGTTTCCCAATCTTCCTTATTATATTGATGGTGATGT
TAAATTAACACAGTCTATGGCCATCATACGTTATATAGCTGACAAGCACAACATGTTGGGTGGTTGTCCA
AAAGAGCGTGCAGAGATTTCAATGCTTGAAGGAGCGGTTTTGGATATTAGATACGGTGTTTCGAGAATTG
CATATAGTAAAGACTTTGAAACTCTCAAAGTTGATTTTCTTAGCAAGCTACCTGAAATGCTGAAAATGTT
CGAAGATCGTTTATGTCATAAAACATATTTAAATGGTGATCATGTAACCCATCCTGACTTCATGTTGTAT
GACGCTCTTGATGTTGTTTTATACATGGACCCAATGTGCCTGGATGCGTTCCCAAAATTAGTTTGTTTTA
AAAAACGTATTGAAGCTATCCCACAAATTGATAAGTACTTGAAATCCAGCAAGTATATAGCATGGCCTTT
GCAGGGCTGGCAAGCCACGTTTGGTGGTGGCGACCATCCTCCAAAATCGGATCTGGTTCCGCGTGGATCC
AACCTGGCTGCCTGGAAGATTAGCATCCCGTATGTGGACTTTTTCGAAGACCCGTCATCGGAACGTAAAG
AAAAGAAGGAACGCATTCCGGTGTTTTGCATTGATGTTGAACGTAACGACCGTCGCGCAGTCGGCCATGA
ACCGGAACACTGGAGTGTGTATCGTCGCTACCTGGAATTTTATGTTCTGGAATCCAAACTGACCGAATTT
CATGGCGCGTTCCCGGATGCCCAACTGCCGTCAAAACGTATTATCGGTCCGAAGAATTATGAATTTCTGA
AATCGAAGCGCGAAGAATTTCAGGAATACCTGCAAAAGCTGCTGCAGCACCCGGAACTGAGCAACTCTCA
GCTGCTGGCGGACTTTCTGTCTCCGAATTAACTCGAGCGGCCGCATCGTGACTGACTGACGATCTGCCTC
GCGCGTTTCGGTGATGACGGTGAAAACCTCTGACACATGCAGCTCCCGGAGACGGTCACAGCTTGTCTGT
AAGCGGATGCCGGGAGCAGACAAGCCCGTCAGGGCGCGTCAGCGGGTGTTGGCGGGTGTCGGGGCGCAGC
CATGACCCAGTCACGTAGCGATAGCGGAGTGTATAATTCTTGAAGACGAAAGGGCCTCGTGATACGCCTA
TTTTTATAGGTTAATGTCATGATAATAATGGTTTCTTAGACGTCAGGTGGCACTTTTCGGGGAAATGTGC
GCGGAACCCCTATTTGTTTATTTTTCTAAATACATTCAAATATGTATCCGCTCATGAGACAATAACCCTG
ATAAATGCTTCAATAATATTGAAAAAGGAAGAGTATGAGTATTCAACATTTCCGTGTCGCCCTTATTCCC
TTTTTTGCGGCATTTTGCCTTCCTGTTTTTGCTCACCCAGAAACGCTGGTGAAAGTAAAAGATGCTGAAG
ATCAGTTGGGTGCACGAGTGGGTTACATCGAACTGGATCTCAACAGCGGTAAGATCCTTGAGAGTTTTCG
CCCCGAAGAACGTTTTCCAATGATGAGCACTTTTAAAGTTCTGCTATGTGGCGCGGTATTATCCCGTGTT
GACGCCGGGCAAGAGCAACTCGGTCGCCGCATACACTATTCTCAGAATGACTTGGTTGAGTACTCACCAG
TCACAGAAAAGCATCTTACGGATGGCATGACAGTAAGAGAATTATGCAGTGCTGCCATAACCATGAGTGA
TAACACTGCGGCCAACTTACTTCTGACAACGATCGGAGGACCGAAGGAGCTAACCGCTTTTTTGCACAAC
ATGGGGGATCATGTAACTCGCCTTGATCGTTGGGAACCGGAGCTGAATGAAGCCATACCAAACGACGAGC
GTGACACCACGATGCCTGCAGCAATGGCAACAACGTTGCGCAAACTATTAACTGGCGAACTACTTACTCT
AGCTTCCCGGCAACAATTAATAGACTGGATGGAGGCGGATAAAGTTGCAGGACCACTTCTGCGCTCGGCC
CTTCCGGCTGGCTGGTTTATTGCTGATAAATCTGGAGCCGGTGAGCGTGGGTCTCGCGGTATCATTGCAG
CACTGGGGCCAGATGGTAAGCCCTCCCGTATCGTAGTTATCTACACGACGGGGAGTCAGGCAACTATGGA
TGAACGAAATAGACAGATCGCTGAGATAGGTGCCTCACTGATTAAGCATTGGTAACTGTCAGACCAAGTT
TACTCATATATACTTTAGATTGATTTAAAACTTCATTTTTAATTTAAAAGGATCTAGGTGAAGATCCTTT
TTGATAATCTCATGACCAAAATCCCTTAACGTGAGTTTTCGTTCCACTGAGCGTCAGACCCCGTAGAAAA
GATCAAAGGATCTTCTTGAGATCCTTTTTTTCTGCGCGTAATCTGCTGCTTGCAAACAAAAAAACCACCG
CTACCAGCGGTGGTTTGTTTGCCGGATCAAGAGCTACCAACTCTTTTTCCGAAGGTAACTGGCTTCAGCA
GAGCGCAGATACCAAATACTGTCCTTCTAGTGTAGCCGTAGTTAGGCCACCACTTCAAGAACTCTGTAGC
ACCGCCTACATACCTCGCTCTGCTAATCCTGTTACCAGTGGCTGCTGCCAGTGGCGATAAGTCGTGTCTT
ACCGGGTTGGACTCAAGACGATAGTTACCGGATAAGGCGCAGCGGTCGGGCTGAACGGGGGGTTCGTGCA
CACAGCCCAGCTTGGAGCGAACGACCTACACCGAACTGAGATACCTACAGCGTGAGCTATGAGAAAGCGC
CACGCTTCCCGAAGGGAGAAAGGCGGACAGGTATCCGGTAAGCGGCAGGGTCGGAACAGGAGAGCGCACG
AGGGAGCTTCCAGGGGGAAACGCCTGGTATCTTTATAGTCCTGTCGGGTTTCGCCACCTCTGACTTGAGC
GTCGATTTTTGTGATGCTCGTCAGGGGGGCGGAGCCTATGGAAAAACGCCAGCAACGCGGCCTTTTTACG
GTTCCTGGCCTTTTGCTGGCCTTTTGCTCACATGTTCTTTCCTGCGTTATCCCCTGATTCTGTGGATAAC
CGTATTACCGCCTTTGAGTGAGCTGATACCGCTCGCCGCAGCCGAACGACCGAGCGCAGCGAGTCAGTGA
GCGAGGAAGCGGAAGAGCGCCTGATGCGGTATTTTCTCCTTACGCATCTGTGCGGTATTTCACACCGCAT
AAATTCCGACACCATCGAATGGCGCAAAACCTTTCGCGGTATGGCATGATAGCGCCCGGAAGAGAGTCAA
TTCAGGGTGGTGAATGTGAAACCAGTAACGTTATACGATGTCGCAGAGTATGCCGGTGTCTCTTATCAGA
CCGTTTCCCGCGTGGTGAACCAGGCCAGCCACGTTTCTGCGAAAACGCGGGAAAAAGTGGAAGCGGCGAT
GGCGGAGCTGAATTACATTCCCAACCGCGTGGCACAACAACTGGCGGGCAAACAGTCGTTGCTGATTGGC
GTTGCCACCTCCAGTCTGGCCCTGCACGCGCCGTCGCAAATTGTCGCGGCGATTAAATCTCGCGCCGATC
AACTGGGTGCCAGCGTGGTGGTGTCGATGGTAGAACGAAGCGGCGTCGAAGCCTGTAAAGCGGCGGTGCA
CAATCTTCTCGCGCAACGCGTCAGTGGGCTGATCATTAACTATCCGCTGGATGACCAGGATGCCATTGCT
GTGGAAGCTGCCTGCACTAATGTTCCGGCGTTATTTCTTGATGTCTCTGACCAGACACCCATCAACAGTA
TTATTTTCTCCCATGAAGACGGTACGCGACTGGGCGTGGAGCATCTGGTCGCATTGGGTCACCAGCAAAT
CGCGCTGTTAGCGGGCCCATTAAGTTCTGTCTCGGCGCGTCTGCGTCTGGCTGGCTGGCATAAATATCTC
ACTCGCAATCAAATTCAGCCGATAGCGGAACGGGAAGGCGACTGGAGTGCCATGTCCGGTTTTCAACAAA
CCATGCAAATGCTGAATGAGGGCATCGTTCCCACTGCGATGCTGGTTGCCAACGATCAGATGGCGCTGGG
CGCAATGCGCGCCATTACCGAGTCCGGGCTGCGCGTTGGTGCGGATATCTCGGTAGTGGGATACGACGAT
ACCGAAGACAGCTCATGTTATATCCCGCCGTTAACCACCATCAAACAGGATTTTCGCCTGCTGGGGCAAA
CCAGCGTGGACCGCTTGCTGCAACTCTCTCAGGGCCAGGCGGTGAAGGGCAATCAGCTGTTGCCCGTCTC
ACTGGTGAAAAGAAAAACCACCCTGGCGCCCAATACGCAAACCGCCTCTCCCCGCGCGTTGGCCGATTCA
TTAATGCAGCTGGCACGACAGGTTTCCCGACTGGAAAGCGGGCAGTGAGCGCAACGCAATTAATGTAAGT
TAGCTCACTCATTAGGCACCCCAGGCTTTACACTTTATGCTTCCGGCTCGTATGTTGTGTGGAATTGTGA
GCGGATAACAATTTCACACAGGAAACAGCTATGACCATGATTACGGATTCACTGGCCGTCGTTTTACAAC
GTCGTGACTGGGAAAACCCTGGCGTTACCCAACTTAATCGCCTTGCAGCACATCCCCCTTTCGCCAGCTG
GCGTAATAGCGAAGAGGCCCGCACCGATCGCCCTTCCCAACAGTTGCGCAGCCTGAATGGCGAATGGCGC
TTTGCCTGGTTTCCGGCACCAGAAGCGGTGCCGGAAAGCTGGCTGGAGTGCGATCTTCCTGAGGCCGATA
CTGTCGTCGTCCCCTCAAACTGGCAGATGCACGGTTACGATGCGCCCATCTACACCAACGTGACCTATCC
CATTACGGTCAATCCGCCGTTTGTTCCCACGGAGAATCCGACGGGTTGTTACTCGCTCACATTTAATGTT
GATGAAAGCTGGCTACAGGAAGGCCAGACGCGAATTATTTTTGATGGCGTTGGAATTAGCTTATCGACTG
CACGGTGCACCAATGCTTCTGGCGTCAGGCAGCCATCGGAAGCTGTGGTATGGCTGTGCAGGTCGTAAAT
CACTGCATAATTCGTGTCGCTCAAGGCGCACTCCCGTTCTGGATAATGTTTTTTGCGCCGACATCATAAC
GGTTCTGGCAAATATTCTGAAATGAGCTGTTGACAATTAATCATCGGCTCGTATAATGTGTGGAATTGTG
AGCGGATAACAA
